Addgene plasmid #20754: pFA6a-6xGLY-3xFLAG-kanMX6
Purpose: (Empty Backbone)
Depositing lab: Mark Hochstrasser. Depositing organization: Yale University. Publication: Small epitope-linker modules for PCR-based C-terminal tagging in Saccharomyces cerevisiae. Funakoshi M, Hochstrasser M. Yeast. 2009 Feb 25. 26(3):185-192. 10.1002/yea.1658 PubMed 19243080.
Backbone
  Vector backbone: pFA6a
  Backbone size (bp): 2513
  Vector type: Yeast Expression ; PCR-based C-terminal tagging
  Selectable markers: G418
Growth in bacteria
  Bacterial resistance: Ampicillin, 100 μg/mL
  Growth temperature: 37°C
  Growth strain: DH5alpha
  Copy number: Unknown
Gene/Insert
  Gene/Insert name: None
  Cloning method: Restriction Enzyme; 5′ cloning site PacI (unknown if destroyed); 3′ cloning site PmeI (unknown if destroyed)
  Sequencing primers: 5′ SP6; 3′ T7
Terms and licenses: Academic/Nonprofit Terms; Industry Terms: Not Available to Industry
How to cite: pFA6a-6xGLY-3xFLAG-kanMX6 was a gift from Mark Hochstrasser (Addgene plasmid # 20754 ; http://n2t.net/addgene:20754 ; RRID:Addgene_20754)
