[The description below was written by a language model from this plasmid's Addgene catalogue record and pLannotate feature annotations shown in this document.]
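Description:
pFA6a-6xGLY-3xFLAG-kanMX6 is a template plasmid from the pFA6a series, designed for PCR-based C-terminal epitope tagging of chromosomal genes in Saccharomyces cerevisiae rather than for expression of a cloned insert; the record lists it as an empty backbone with no gene of interest. In E. coli it is maintained through a high-copy ColE1/pUC-type origin and selected with ampicillin via the β-lactamase gene and its native promoter. It carries no annotated yeast replication origin, consistent with a role purely as a source of an amplifiable module that is integrated into the genome. Short annotated fragments of lacI, rop and bom appear to be vestigial backbone remnants with no function here.

The working module sits between the SP6 and T7 promoters, which flank the cassette and serve as sequencing primer sites. It begins with the tag region: the name indicates a six-glycine linker, which is not separately annotated in the feature table, followed by the annotated 3xFLAG epitope (three tandem FLAG tags with an enterokinase cleavage site). Downstream lie the S. cerevisiae ADH1 terminator, which supplies transcription termination for the newly tagged gene, and the kanMX marker, which confers G418 resistance in yeast. The record gives PacI and PmeI as the cloning sites bounding the module.

In typical use, the linker-tag-terminator-marker unit is amplified with primers bearing homology to the 3′ end of a target open reading frame and its downstream region. Homologous recombination then fuses the flexible glycine linker and 3xFLAG in frame to the endogenous protein, with G418 selecting integrants. The tagged protein, expressed from its own promoter, can be detected or purified using anti-FLAG reagents.
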