Features (pLannotate 1.2.2; 11 found; start..end, strand, type, name):
     79..144     +  CDS            3xFLAG: three tandem FLAG® epitope tags, followed by an enterokinase cleavage site
    168..355     +  terminator     ADH1 terminator: S. cerevisiae ADH1; transcription terminator for the S. cerevisiae alcohol dehydrogenase 1 (ADH1) gene
    430..1786    +  gene           kanMX: yeast selectable marker conferring kanamycin resistance (Wach et al., 1994)
   1891..1909    -  promoter       T7 promoter: promoter for bacteriophage T7 RNA polymerase
   1931..1984    -  CDS            lacI (fragment): lac repressor; lacI; The lac repressor binds to the lac operator to inhibit transcription in E. coli. This inhibition can be relieved by adding lactose or isopropyl-β-D-thiogalactopyranoside (IPTG).
   2167..2755    -  rep_origin     ori: high-copy-number ColE1/pMB1/pBR322/pUC origin of replication
   2926..3786    -  CDS            AmpR: β-lactamase; bla; confers resistance to ampicillin, carbenicillin, and related antibiotics
   3787..3891    -  promoter       AmpR promoter: bla
   3986..4021    +  CDS            rop (fragment): Rop protein, which maintains plasmids at low copy number; rop
   4123..4174    +  misc_feature   bom (fragment): basis of mobility region from pBR322
   4237..4255    +  promoter       SP6 promoter: promoter for bacteriophage SP6 RNA polymerase
>Addgene plasmid #20754 | pFA6a-6xGLY-3xFLAG-kanMX6 | depositor full sequence | sequence record 9646 | Author sequence
ACGCGGCCGCCAGCTGAAGCTTCGTACGCTGCAGGTCGACGGATCCCCGGGTTAATTAACGGGGGAGGCG
GGGGTGGAGACTACAAAGACCATGACGGTGATTATAAAGATCATGACATCGACTACAAGGATGACGATGA
CAAGTAGGGCGCGCCACTTCTAAATAAGCGAATTTCTTATGATTTATGATTTTTATTATTAAATAAGTTA
TAAAAAAAATAAGTGTATACAAATTTTAAAGTGACTCTTAGGTTTTAAAACGAAAATTCTTATTCTTGAG
TAACTCTTTCCTGTAGGTCAGGTTGCTTTCTCAGGTATAGTATGAGGTCGCTCTTATTGACCACACCTCT
ACCGGCAGATCCGCTAGGGATAACAGGGTAATATAGATCTGTTTAGCTTGCCTCGTCCCCGCCGGGTCAC
CCGGCCAGCGACATGGAGGCCCAGAATACCCTCCTTGACAGTCTTGACGTGCGCAGCTCAGGGGCATGAT
GTGACTGTCGCCCGTACATTTAGCCCATACATCCCCATGTATAATCATTTGCATCCATACATTTTGATGG
CCGCACGGCGCGAAGCAAAAATTACGGCTCCTCGCTGCAGACCTGCGAGCAGGGAAACGCTCCCCTCACA
GACGCGTTGAATTGTCCCCACGCCGCGCCCCTGTAGAGAAATATAAAAGGTTAGGATTTGCCACTGAGGT
TCTTCTTTCATATACTTCCTTTTAAAATCTTGCTAGGATACAGTTCTCACATCACATCCGAACATAAACA
ACCATGGGTAAGGAAAAGACTCACGTTTCGAGGCCGCGATTAAATTCCAACATGGATGCTGATTTATATG
GGTATAAATGGGCTCGCGATAATGTCGGGCAATCAGGTGCGACAATCTATCGATTGTATGGGAAGCCCGA
TGCGCCAGAGTTGTTTCTGAAACATGGCAAAGGTAGCGTTGCCAATGATGTTACAGATGAGATGGTCAGA
CTAAACTGGCTGACGGAATTTATGCCTCTTCCGACCATCAAGCATTTTATCCGTACTCCTGATGATGCAT
GGTTACTCACCACTGCGATCCCCGGCAAAACAGCATTCCAGGTATTAGAAGAATATCCTGATTCAGGTGA
AAATATTGTTGATGCGCTGGCAGTGTTCCTGCGCCGGTTGCATTCGATTCCTGTTTGTAATTGTCCTTTT
AACAGCGATCGCGTATTTCGTCTCGCTCAGGCGCAATCACGAATGAATAACGGTTTGGTTGATGCGAGTG
ATTTTGATGACGAGCGTAATGGCTGGCCTGTTGAACAAGTCTGGAAAGAAATGCATAAGCTTTTGCCATT
CTCACCGGATTCAGTCGTCACTCATGGTGATTTCTCACTTGATAACCTTATTTTTGACGAGGGGAAATTA
ATAGGTTGTATTGATGTTGGACGAGTCGGAATCGCAGACCGATACCAGGATCTTGCCATCCTATGGAACT
GCCTCGGTGAGTTTTCTCCTTCATTACAGAAACGGCTTTTTCAAAAATATGGTATTGATAATCCTGATAT
GAATAAATTGCAGTTTCATTTGATGCTCGATGAGTTTTTCTAATCAGTACTGACAATAAAAAGATTCTTG
TTTTCAAGAACTTGTCATTTGTATAGTTTTTTTATATTGTAGTTGTTCTATTTTAATCAAATGTTAGCGT
GATTTATATTTTTTTTCGCCTCGACATCATCTGCCCAGATGCGAAGTTAAGTGCGCAGAAAGTAATATCA
TGCGTCAATCGTATGTGAATGCTGGTCGCTATACTGCTGTCGATTCGATACTAACGCCGCCATCCAGTTT
AAACGAGCTCGAATTCATCGATGATATCAGATCCACTAGTGGCCTATGCGGCCGCGGATCTGCCGGTCTC
CCTATAGTGAGTCGTATTAATTTCGATAAGCCAGGTTAACCTGCATTAATGAATCGGCCAACGCGCGGGG
AGAGGCGGTTTGCGTATTGGGCGCTCTTCCGCTTCCTCGCTCACTGACTCGCTGCGCTCGGTCGTTCGGC
TGCGGCGAGCGGTATCAGCTCACTCAAAGGCGGTAATACGGTTATCCACAGAATCAGGGGATAACGCAGG
AAAGAACATGTGAGCAAAAGGCCAGCAAAAGGCCAGGAACCGTAAAAAGGCCGCGTTGCTGGCGTTTTTC
CATAGGCTCCGCCCCCCTGACGAGCATCACAAAAATCGACGCTCAAGTCAGAGGTGGCGAAACCCGACAG
GACTATAAAGATACCAGGCGTTTCCCCCTGGAAGCTCCCTCGTGCGCTCTCCTGTTCCGACCCTGCCGCT
TACCGGATACCTGTCCGCCTTTCTCCCTTCGGGAAGCGTGGCGCTTTCTCAATGCTCACGCTGTAGGTAT
CTCAGTTCGGTGTAGGTCGTTCGCTCCAAGCTGGGCTGTGTGCACGAACCCCCCGTTCAGCCCGACCGCT
GCGCCTTATCCGGTAACTATCGTCTTGAGTCCAACCCGGTAAGACACGACTTATCGCCACTGGCAGCAGC
CACTGGTAACAGGATTAGCAGAGCGAGGTATGTAGGCGGTGCTACAGAGTTCTTGAAGTGGTGGCCTAAC
TACGGCTACACTAGAAGGACAGTATTTGGTATCTGCGCTCTGCTGAAGCCAGTTACCTTCGGAAAAAGAG
TTGGTAGCTCTTGATCCGGCAAACAAACCACCGCTGGTAGCGGTGGTTTTTTTGTTTGCAAGCAGCAGAT
TACGCGCAGAAAAAAAGGATCTCAAGAAGATCCTTTGATCTTTTCTACGGGGTCTGACGCTCAGTGGAAC
GAAAACTCACGTTAAGGGATTTTGGTCATGAGATTATCAAAAAGGATCTTCACCTAGATCCTTTTAAATT
AAAAATGAAGTTTTAAATCAATCTAAAGTATATATGAGTAAACTTGGTCTGACAGTTACCAATGCTTAAT
CAGTGAGGCACCTATCTCAGCGATCTGTCTATTTCGTTCATCCATAGTTGCCTGACTCCCCGTCGTGTAG
ATAACTACGATACGGGAGGGCTTACCATCTGGCCCCAGTGCTGCAATGATACCGCGAGACCCACGCTCAC
CGGCTCCAGATTTATCAGCAATAAACCAGCCAGCCGGAAGGGCCGAGCGCAGAAGTGGTCCTGCAACTTT
ATCCGCCTCCATCCAGTCTATTAATTGTTGCCGGGAAGCTAGAGTAAGTAGTTCGCCAGTTAATAGTTTG
CGCAACGTTGTTGCCATTGCTACAGGCATCGTGGTGTCACGCTCGTCGTTTGGTATGGCTTCATTCAGCT
CCGGTTCCCAACGATCAAGGCGAGTTACATGATCCCCCATGTTGTGCAAAAAAGCGGTTAGCTCCTTCGG
TCCTCCGATCGTTGTCAGAAGTAAGTTGGCCGCAGTGTTATCACTCATGGTTATGGCAGCACTGCATAAT
TCTCTTACTGTCATGCCATCCGTAAGATGCTTTTCTGTGACTGGTGAGTACTCAACCAAGTCATTCTGAG
AATAGTGTATGCGGCGACCGAGTTGCTCTTGCCCGGCGTCAATACGGGATAATACCGCGCCACATAGCAG
AACTTTAAAAGTGCTCATCATTGGAAAACGTTCTTCGGGGCGAAAACTCTCAAGGATCTTACCGCTGTTG
AGATCCAGTTCGATGTAACCCACTCGTGCACCCAACTGATCTTCAGCATCTTTTACTTTCACCAGCGTTT
CTGGGTGAGCAAAAACAGGAAGGCAAAATGCCGCAAAAAAGGGAATAAGGGCGACACGGAAATGTTGAAT
ACTCATACTCTTCCTTTTTCAATATTATTGAAGCATTTATCAGGGTTATTGTCTCATGAGCGGATACATA
TTTGAATGTATTTAGAAAAATAAACAAATAGGGGTTCCGCGCACATTTCCCCGAAAAGTGCCACCTGACG
TCTAAGAAACCATTATTATCATGACATTAACCTATAAAAATAGGCGTATCACGAGGCCCTTTCGTCTCGC
GCGTTTCGGTGATGACGGTGAAAACCTCTGACACATGCAGCTCCCGGAGACGGTCACAGCTTGTCTGTAA
GCGGATGCCGGGAGCAGACAAGCCCGTCAGGGCGCGTCAGCGGGTGTTGGCGGGTGTCGGGGCTGGCTTA
ACTATGCGGCATCAGAGCAGATTGTACTGAGAGTGCACCATATGGACATATTGTCGTTAGAACGCGGCTA
CAATTAATACATAACCTTATGTATCATACACATACGATTTAGGTGACACTATAGA
