>Addgene plasmid #20754 | pFA6a-6xGLY-3xFLAG-kanMX6 | addgene partial sequence | sequence record 112865 | SP6 5'-ATTTAGGTGACACTATAG-3'
CTTCGTACGCTGCAGGTCGACGGATCCCCGGGTTAATTAATGGGGGAGGCGGGGGTGGAGACTACAAAGA
CCATGACGGTGATTATAAAGATCATGACATCGACTACAAGGATGACGATGACAAGTAGGGCGCGCCACTT
CTAAATAAGCGAATTTCTTATGATTTATGATTTTTATTATTAAATAAGTTATAAAAAAAATAAGTGTATA
CAAATTTTAAAGTGACTCTTAGGTTTTAAAACGAAAATTCTTATTCTTGAGTAACTCTTTCCTGTAGGTC
AGGTTGCTTTCTCAGGTATAGTATGAGGTCGCTCTTATTGACCACACCTCTACCGGCAGATCCGCTAGGG
ATAACAGGGTAATATAGATCTGTTTAGCTTGCCTCGTCCCCGCCGGGTCACCCGGCCAGCGACATGGAGG
CCCAGAATACCCTCCTTGACAGTCTTGACGTGCGCAGCTCAGGGGCATGATGTGACTGTCGCCCGTACAT
TTAGCCCATACATCCCCATGTATAATCATTTGCATCCATACATTTTGATGGCCGCACGGCGCGAAGCAAA
AATTACGGCTCCTCGCTGCAGACCTGCGAGCAGGGAAACGCTCCCCTCACAGACGCGTTGAATTGTCCCC
ACGCCGCGCCCCTGTAGAGAAATATAAAAGGTTAGGATTTGCCACTGAGGTTCTTCTTTCATATACTTCC
TTTTAAAATCTTGCTAGGATACAGTTCTCACATCACATCCGAACATAAACAACCATGGGTAAGGAAAAGA
CTCACGTTTCGAGGCCGCGATTAAATTCCAACATGGATGCTGATTTATATGGGTATAAATGGGCTCGCGA
TAATGTCGGGCAATCAGGTGCGACAATCTATCGATTGTATGGGAAGCCCGATGCGCCAGAGTTGTTTCTG
AA
