>Addgene plasmid #20754 | pFA6a-6xGLY-3xFLAG-kanMX6 | addgene partial sequence | sequence record 112866 | T7 5'-TAATACGACTCACTATAGGG-3'
CACTAGTGGATCTGATATCATCGATGAATTCGAGCTCGTTTAAACTGGATGGCGGCGTTAGTATCGAATC
GACAGCAGTATAGCGACCAGCATTCACATACGATTGACGCATGATATTACTTTCTGCGCACTTAACTTCG
CATCTGGGCAGATGATGTCGAGGCGAAAAAAAATATAAATCACGCTAACATTTGATTAAAATAGAACAAC
TACAATATAAAAAAACTATACAAATGACAAGTTCTTGAAAACAAGAATCTTTTTATTGTCAGTACTGATT
AGAAAAACTCATCGAGCATCAAATGAAACTGCAATTTATTCATATCAGGATTATCAATACCATATTTTTG
AAAAAGCCGTTTCTGTAATGAAGGAGAAAACTCACCGAGGCAGTTCCATAGGATGGCAAGATCCTGGTAT
CGGTCTGCGATTCCGACTCGTCCAACATCAATACAACCTATTAATTTCCCCTCGTCAAAAATAAGGTTAT
CAAGTGAGAAATCACCATGAGTGACGACTGAATCCGGTGAGAATGGCAAAAGCTTATGCATTTCTTTCCA
GACTTGTTCAACAGGCCAGCCATTACGCTCGTCATCAAAATCACTCGCATCAACCAAACCGTTATTCATT
CGTGATTGCGCCTGAGCGAGACGAAATACGCGATCGCTGTTAAAAGGACAATTACAAACAGGAATCGAAT
GCAACCGGCGCAGGAACACTGCCAGCGCATCAACAATATTTTCACCTGAATCAGGATATTCTTCTAATAC
CTGGAATGCTGTTTTGCCGGGGATCGCAGTGGTGAGTAACCATGCATCATCAGGAGTACGGATAAAATGC
TTGATG
